LOCUS       Exported 11696 bp ds-DNA circular SYN 13-MAY-2021
DEFINITION  Lentiviral expression of PIK3CA R93P.
ACCESSION   .
VERSION     .
KEYWORDS    pHAGE-PIK3CA-R93P
SOURCE      synthetic DNA construct
  ORGANISM  synthetic DNA construct
REFERENCE   1 (bases 1 to 11696)
  AUTHORS   Ng PK, Li J, Jeong KJ, Shao S, Chen H, Tsang YH, Sengupta S, Wang Z,
            Bhavana VH, Tran R, Soewito S, Minussi DC, Moreno D, Kong K,
            Dogruluk T, Lu H, Gao J, Tokheim C, Zhou DC, Johnson AM, Zeng J, Ip
            CKM, Ju Z, Wester M, Yu S, Li Y, Vellano CP, Schultz N, Karchin R,
            Ding L, Lu Y, Cheung LWT, Chen K, Shaw KR, Meric-Bernstam F, Scott
            KL, Yi S, Sahni N, Liang H, Mills GB
  TITLE     Systematic Functional Annotation of Somatic Mutations in Cancer.
  JOURNAL   Cancer Cell. 2018 Mar 12;33(3):450-462.e10. doi:
            10.1016/j.ccell.2018.01.021.
  PUBMED    29533785
REFERENCE   2 (bases 1 to 11696)
  AUTHORS   .
  TITLE     Direct Submission
  JOURNAL   Exported May 13, 2021 from SnapGene Server 1.1.58
            http://www.snapgene.com
FEATURES             Location/Qualifiers
     source          1..11696
                     /organism="synthetic DNA construct"
                     /mol_type="other DNA"
     LTR             1..634
                     /label=3' LTR
                     /note="3' long terminal repeat (LTR) from HIV-1"
     misc_feature    681..806
                     /label=HIV-1 Psi
                     /note="packaging signal of human immunodeficiency virus
                     type 1"
     misc_feature    1303..1536
                     /label=RRE
                     /note="The Rev response element (RRE) of HIV-1 allows for
                     Rev-dependent mRNA export from the nucleus to the
                     cytoplasm."
     CDS             1721..1765
                     /codon_start=1
                     /product="antigenic peptide corresponding to amino acids
                     655 to 669 of the HIV envelope protein gp41 (Lutje Hulsik
                     et al., 2013)"
                     /label=gp41 peptide
                     /note="recognized by the 2H10 single-chain llama nanobody"
                     /translation="KNEQELLELDKWASL"
     misc_feature    2058..2175
                     /label=cPPT/CTS
                     /note="central polypurine tract and central termination
                     sequence of HIV-1"
     promoter        2223..3401
                     /label=EF-1-alpha promoter
                     /note="strong constitutive promoter for human elongation
                     factor EF-1-alpha"
     intron          2454..3392
                     /label=EF-1-alpha intron A
                     /note="intron upstream of the start codon of human
                     EF-1-alpha"
     primer_bind     3349..3369
                     /label=EF1a-F
                     /note="Human elongation factor-1a promoter, forward primer"
     protein_bind    3421..3445
                     /gene="mutant version of attB"
                     /label=attB1
                     /bound_moiety="BP Clonase(TM)"
                     /note="recombination site for the Gateway(R) BP reaction"
     protein_bind    complement(6656..6680)
                     /gene="mutant version of attB"
                     /label=attB2
                     /bound_moiety="BP Clonase(TM)"
                     /note="recombination site for the Gateway(R) BP reaction"
     promoter        6688..6706
                     /label=T3 promoter
                     /note="promoter for bacteriophage T3 RNA polymerase"
     primer_bind     complement(6731..6750)
                     /label=T7
                     /note="T7 promoter, forward primer"
     promoter        complement(6732..6750)
                     /label=T7 promoter
                     /note="promoter for bacteriophage T7 RNA polymerase"
     protein_bind    complement(6756..6776)
                     /gene="mutant version of attB"
                     /label=attB4
                     /bound_moiety="BP Clonase(TM)"
                     /note="core recombination site for the Gateway(R) BP
                     reaction"
     CDS             6830..6871
                     /codon_start=1
                     /product="epitope tag from simian virus 5"
                     /label=V5 tag
                     /translation="GKPIPNPLLGLDST"
     misc_feature    6892..7459
                     /label=IRES
                     /note="internal ribosome entry site (IRES) of the
                     encephalomyocarditis virus (EMCV)"
     misc_feature    6909..7461
                     /label=IRES
                     /note="internal ribosome entry site (IRES) of the
                     encephalomyocarditis virus (EMCV)"
     primer_bind     complement(7053..7070)
                     /label=IRES reverse
                     /note="IRES internal ribosome entry site, reverse primer.
                     Also called pCDH-rev"
     primer_bind     7280..7299
                     /label=IRES-F
                     /note="IRES internal ribosome entry site, forward primer"
     CDS             7473..8072
                     /codon_start=1
                     /gene="pac from Streptomyces alboniger"
                     /product="puromycin N-acetyltransferase"
                     /label=PuroR
                     /note="confers resistance to puromycin"
                     /translation="MTEYKPTVRLATRDDVPRAVRTLAAAFADYPATRHTVDPDRHIER
                     VTELQELFLTRVGLDIGKVWVADDGAAVAVWTTPESVEAGAVFAEIGPRMAELSGSRLA
                     AQQQMEGLLAPHRPKEPAWFLATVGVSPDHQGKGLGSAVVLPGVEAAERAGVPAFLETS
                     APRNLPFYERLGFTVTADVEVPEGPRTWCMTRKPGA"
     primer_bind     complement(7473..7492)
                     /label=Puro-R
                     /note="Puromycin resistance gene, reverse primer. Also
                     called puro-variant-R"
     primer_bind     7969..7989
                     /label=Puro-F
                     /note="Puromycin resistance gene, forward primer"
     misc_feature    8086..8674
                     /label=WPRE
                     /note="woodchuck hepatitis virus posttranscriptional
                     regulatory element"
     primer_bind     complement(8139..8159)
                     /label=WPRE-R
                     /note="WPRE, reverse primer"
     CDS             complement(8557..8568)
                     /codon_start=1
                     /product="Factor Xa recognition and cleavage site"
                     /label=Factor Xa site
                     /translation="IEGR"
     LTR             8749..8982
                     /label=3' LTR (Delta-U3)
                     /note="self-inactivating 3' long terminal repeat (LTR) from
                     HIV-1"
     primer_bind     complement(9101..9119)
                     /label=pBRforEco
                     /note="pBR322 vectors, upsteam of EcoRI site, forward
                     primer"
     promoter        9187..9291
                     /gene="bla"
                     /label=AmpR promoter
     CDS             9292..10152
                     /codon_start=1
                     /gene="bla"
                     /product="beta-lactamase"
                     /label=AmpR
                     /note="confers resistance to ampicillin, carbenicillin, and
                     related antibiotics"
                     /translation="MSIQHFRVALIPFFAAFCLPVFAHPETLVKVKDAEDQLGARVGYI
                     ELDLNSGKILESFRPEERFPMMSTFKVLLCGAVLSRVDAGQEQLGRRIHYSQNDLVEYS
                     PVTEKHLTDGMTVRELCSAAITMSDNTAANLLLTTIGGPKELTAFLHNMGDHVTRLDRW
                     EPELNEAIPNDERDTTMPVAMATTLRKLLTGELLTLASRQQLIDWMEADKVAGPLLRSA
                     LPAGWFIADKSGAGERGSRGIIAALGPDGKPSRIVVIYTTGSQATMDERNRQIAEIGAS
                     LIKHW"
     primer_bind     complement(9510..9529)
                     /label=Amp-R
                     /note="Ampicillin resistance gene, reverse primer"
     rep_origin      10323..10911
                     /direction=RIGHT
                     /label=ori
                     /note="high-copy-number ColE1/pMB1/pBR322/pUC origin of
                     replication"
     primer_bind     10812..10831
                     /label=pBR322ori-F
                     /note="pBR322 origin, forward primer"
     primer_bind     11065..11082
                     /label=L4440
                     /note="L4440 vector, forward primer"
     primer_bind     11174..11193
                     /label=SV40pro-F
                     /note="SV40 promoter/origin, forward primer"
     protein_bind    11322..11343
                     /label=CAP binding site
                     /bound_moiety="E. coli catabolite activator protein"
                     /note="CAP binding activates transcription in the presence
                     of cAMP."
     promoter        11358..11388
                     /label=lac promoter
                     /note="promoter for the E. coli lac operon"
     protein_bind    11396..11412
                     /label=lac operator
                     /bound_moiety="lac repressor encoded by lacI"
                     /note="The lac repressor binds to the lac operator to
                     inhibit transcription in E. coli. This inhibition can be
                     relieved by adding lactose or
                     isopropyl-beta-D-thiogalactopyranoside (IPTG)."
     primer_bind     11401..11423
                     /label=M13/pUC Reverse
                     /note="In lacZ gene"
     primer_bind     11420..11436
                     /label=M13 rev
                     /note="common sequencing primer, one of multiple similar
                     variants"
     primer_bind     11420..11436
                     /label=M13 Reverse
                     /note="In lacZ gene. Also called M13-rev"
     primer_bind     11486..11505
                     /label=EBV-rev
                     /note="SV40 polyA terminator, reverse primer"
ORIGIN
        1 tggaagggct aattcactcc caaagaagac aagatatcct tgatctgtgg atctaccaca
       61 cacaaggcta cttccctgat tagcagaact acacaccagg gccaggggtc agatatccac
      121 tgacctttgg atggtgctac aagctagtac cagttgagcc agataaggta gaagaggcca
      181 ataaaggaga gaacaccagc ttgttacacc ctgtgagcct gcatgggatg gatgacccgg
      241 agagagaagt gttagagtgg aggtttgaca gccgcctagc atttcatcac gtggcccgag
      301 agctgcatcc ggagtacttc aagaactgct gatatcgagc ttgctacaag ggactttccg
      361 ctggggactt tccagggagg cgtggcctgg gcgggactgg ggagtggcga gccctcagat
      421 cctgcatata agcagctgct ttttgcctgt actgggtctc tctggttaga ccagatctga
      481 gcctgggagc tctctggcta actagggaac ccactgctta agcctcaata aagcttgcct
      541 tgagtgcttc aagtagtgtg tgcccgtctg ttgtgtgact ctggtaacta gagatccctc
      601 agaccctttt agtcagtgtg gaaaatctct agcagtggcg cccgaacagg gacttgaaag
      661 cgaaagggaa accagaggag ctctctcgac gcaggactcg gcttgctgaa gcgcgcacgg
      721 caagaggcga ggggcggcga ctggtgagta cgccaaaaat tttgactagc ggaggctaga
      781 aggagagaga tgggtgcgag agcgtcagta ttaagcgggg gagaattaga tcgcgatggg
      841 aaaaaattcg gttaaggcca gggggaaaga aaaaatataa attaaaacat atagtatggg
      901 caagcaggga gctagaacga ttcgcagtta atcctggcct gttagaaaca tcagaaggct
      961 gtagacaaat actgggacag ctacaaccat cccttcagac aggatcagaa gaacttagat
     1021 cattatataa tacagtagca accctctatt gtgtgcatca aaggatagag ataaaagaca
     1081 ccaaggaagc tttagacaag atagaggaag agcaaaacaa aagtaagacc accgcacagc
     1141 aagcggccgg ccgctgatct tcagacctgg aggaggagat atgagggaca attggagaag
     1201 tgaattatat aaatataaag tagtaaaaat tgaaccatta ggagtagcac ccaccaaggc
     1261 aaagagaaga gtggtgcaga gagaaaaaag agcagtggga ataggagctt tgttccttgg
     1321 gttcttggga gcagcaggaa gcactatggg cgcagcgtca atgacgctga cggtacaggc
     1381 cagacaatta ttgtctggta tagtgcagca gcagaacaat ttgctgaggg ctattgaggc
     1441 gcaacagcat ctgttgcaac tcacagtctg gggcatcaag cagctccagg caagaatcct
     1501 ggctgtggaa agatacctaa aggatcaaca gctcctgggg atttggggtt gctctggaaa
     1561 actcatttgc accactgctg tgccttggaa tgctagttgg agtaataaat ctctggaaca
     1621 gatttggaat cacacgacct ggatggagtg ggacagagaa attaacaatt acacaagctt
     1681 aatacactcc ttaattgaag aatcgcaaaa ccagcaagaa aagaatgaac aagaattatt
     1741 ggaattagat aaatgggcaa gtttgtggaa ttggtttaac ataacaaatt ggctgtggta
     1801 tataaaatta ttcataatga tagtaggagg cttggtaggt ttaagaatag tttttgctgt
     1861 actttctata gtgaatagag ttaggcaggg atattcacca ttatcgtttc agacccacct
     1921 cccaaccccg aggggacccg acaggcccga aggaatagaa gaagaaggtg gagagagaga
     1981 cagagacaga tccattcgat tagtgaacgg atctcgacgg tatcgccgaa ttcacaaatg
     2041 gcagtattca tccacaattt taaaagaaaa ggggggattg gggggtacag tgcaggggaa
     2101 agaatagtag acataatagc aacagacata caaactaaag aattacaaaa acaaattaca
     2161 aaaattcaaa attttcgggt ttattacagg gacagcagag atccagtttg gactagtcgt
     2221 gaggctccgg tgcccgtcag tgggcagagc gcacatcgcc cacagtcccc gagaagttgg
     2281 ggggaggggt cggcaattga accggtgcct agagaaggtg gcgcggggta aactgggaaa
     2341 gtgatgtcgt gtactggctc cgcctttttc ccgagggtgg gggagaaccg tatataagtg
     2401 cagtagtcgc cgtgaacgtt ctttttcgca acgggtttgc cgccagaaca caggtaagtg
     2461 ccgtgtgtgg ttcccgcggg cctggcctct ttacgggtta tggcccttgc gtgccttgaa
     2521 ttacttccac ctggctgcag tacgtgattc ttgatcccga gcttcgggtt ggaagtgggt
     2581 gggagagttc gaggccttgc gcttaaggag ccccttcgcc tcgtgcttga gttgaggcct
     2641 ggcctgggcg ctggggccgc cgcgtgcgaa tctggtggca ccttcgcgcc tgtctcgctg
     2701 ctttcgataa gtctctagcc atttaaaatt tttgatgacc tgctgcgacg ctttttttct
     2761 ggcaagatag tcttgtaaat gcgggccaag atctgcacac tggtatttcg gtttttgggg
     2821 ccgcgggcgg cgacggggcc cgtgcgtccc agcgcacatg ttcggcgagg cggggcctgc
     2881 gagcgcggcc accgagaatc ggacgggggt agtctcaagc tggccggcct gctctggtgc
     2941 ctggcctcgc gccgccgtgt atcgccccgc cctgggcggc aaggctggcc cggtcggcac
     3001 cagttgcgtg agcggaaaga tggccgcttc ccggccctgc tgcagggagc tcaaaatgga
     3061 ggacgcggcg ctcgggagag cgggcgggtg agtcacccac acaaaggaaa agggcctttc
     3121 cgtcctcagc cgtcgcttca tgtgactcca cggagtaccg ggcgccgtcc aggcacctcg
     3181 attagttctc gagcttttgg agtacgtcgt ctttaggttg gggggagggg ttttatgcga
     3241 tggagtttcc ccacactgag tgggtggaga ctgaagttag gccagcttgg cacttgatgt
     3301 aattctcctt ggaatttgcc ctttttgagt ttggatcttg gttcattctc aagcctcaga
     3361 cagtggttca aagttttttt cttccatttc aggtgtcgtg aagcggccct gcagatatca
     3421 acaagtttgt acaaaaaagc aggcaccatg cctccaagac catcatcagg tgaactgtgg
     3481 ggcatccact tgatgccccc aagaatccta gtagaatgtt tactaccaaa tggaatgata
     3541 gtgactttag aatgcctccg tgaggctaca ttaataacca taaagcatga actatttaaa
     3601 gaagcaagaa aataccccct ccatcaactt cttcaagatg aatcttctta cattttcgta
     3661 agtgttactc aagaagcaga aagggaagaa ttttttgatg aaacaagacg actttgtgac
     3721 cttccgcttt ttcaaccctt tttaaaagta attgaaccag taggcaaccg tgaagaaaag
     3781 atcctcaatc gagaaattgg ttttgctatc ggcatgccag tgtgtgaatt tgatatggtt
     3841 aaagatccag aagtacagga cttccgaaga aatattctga acgtttgtaa agaagctgtg
     3901 gatcttaggg acctcaattc acctcatagt agagcaatgt atgtctatcc tccaaatgta
     3961 gaatcttcac cagaattgcc aaagcacata tataataaat tagataaagg gcaaataata
     4021 gtggtgatct gggtaatagt ttctccaaat aatgacaagc agaagtatac tctgaaaatc
     4081 aaccatgact gtgtaccaga acaagtaatt gctgaagcaa tcaggaaaaa aactcgaagt
     4141 atgttgctat cctctgaaca actaaaactc tgtgttttag aatatcaggg caagtatatt
     4201 ttaaaagtgt gtggatgtga tgaatacttc ctagaaaaat atcctctgag tcagtataag
     4261 tatataagaa gctgtataat gcttgggagg atgcccaatt tgatgttgat ggctaaagaa
     4321 agcctttatt ctcaactgcc aatggactgt tttacaatgc catcttattc cagacgcatt
     4381 tccacagcta caccatatat gaatggagaa acatctacaa aatccctttg ggttataaat
     4441 agtgcactca gaataaaaat tctttgtgca acctacgtga atgtaaatat tcgagacatt
     4501 gataagatct atgttcgaac aggtatctac catggaggag aacccttatg tgacaatgtg
     4561 aacactcaaa gagtaccttg ttccaatccc aggtggaatg aatggctgaa ttatgatata
     4621 tacattcctg atcttcctcg tgctgctcga ctttgccttt ccatttgctc tgttaaaggc
     4681 cgaaagggtg ctaaagagga acactgtcca ttggcatggg gaaatataaa cttgtttgat
     4741 tacacagaca ctctagtatc tggaaaaatg gctttgaatc tttggccagt acctcatgga
     4801 ttagaagatt tgctgaaccc tattggtgtt actggatcaa atccaaataa agaaactcca
     4861 tgcttagagt tggagtttga ctggttcagc agtgtggtaa agttcccaga tatgtcagtg
     4921 attgaagagc atgccaattg gtctgtatcc cgagaagcag gatttagcta ttcccacgca
     4981 ggactgagta acagactagc tagagacaat gaattaaggg aaaatgacaa agaacagctc
     5041 aaagcaattt ctacacgaga tcctctctct gaaatcactg agcaggagaa agattttcta
     5101 tggagtcaca gacactattg tgtaactatc cccgaaattc tacccaaatt gcttctgtct
     5161 gttaaatgga attctagaga tgaagtagcc cagatgtatt gcttggtaaa agattggcct
     5221 ccaatcaaac ctgaacaggc tatggaactt ctggactgta attacccaga tcctatggtt
     5281 cgaggttttg ctgttcggtg cttggaaaaa tatttaacag atgacaaact ttctcagtat
     5341 ttaattcagc tagtacaggt cctaaaatat gaacaatatt tggataactt gcttgtgaga
     5401 tttttactga agaaagcatt gactaatcaa aggattgggc actttttctt ttggcattta
     5461 aaatctgaga tgcacaataa aacagttagc cagaggtttg gcctgctttt ggagtcctat
     5521 tgtcgtgcat gtgggatgta tttgaagcac ctgaataggc aagtcgaggc aatggaaaag
     5581 ctcattaact taactgacat tctcaaacag gagaagaagg atgaaacaca aaaggtacag
     5641 atgaagtttt tagttgagca aatgaggcga ccagatttca tggatgctct acagggcttt
     5701 ctgtctcctc taaaccctgc tcatcaacta ggaaacctca ggcttgaaga gtgtcgaatt
     5761 atgtcctctg caaaaaggcc actgtggttg aattgggaga acccagacat catgtcagag
     5821 ttactgtttc agaacaatga gatcatcttt aaaaatgggg atgatttacg gcaagatatg
     5881 ctaacacttc aaattattcg tattatggaa aatatctggc aaaatcaagg tcttgatctt
     5941 cgaatgttac cttatggttg tctgtcaatc ggtgactgtg tgggacttat tgaggtggtg
     6001 cgaaattctc acactattat gcaaattcag tgcaaaggcg gcttgaaagg tgcactgcag
     6061 ttcaacagcc acacactaca tcagtggctc aaagacaaga acaaaggaga aatatatgat
     6121 gcagccattg acctgtttac acgttcatgt gctggatact gtgtagctac cttcattttg
     6181 ggaattggag atcgtcacaa tagtaacatc atggtgaaag acgatggaca actgtttcat
     6241 atagattttg gacacttttt ggatcacaag aagaaaaaat ttggttataa acgagaacgt
     6301 gtgccatttg ttttgacaca ggatttctta atagtgatta gtaaaggagc ccaagaatgc
     6361 acaaagacaa gagaatttga gaggtttcag gagatgtgtt acaaggctta tctagctatt
     6421 cgacagcatg ccaatctctt cataaatctt ttctcaatga tgcttggctc tggaatgcca
     6481 gaactacaat cttttgatga cattgcatac attcgaaaga ccctagcctt agataaaact
     6541 gagcaagagg ctttggagta tttcatgaaa caaatgaatg atgcacatca tggtggctgg
     6601 acaacaaaaa tggattggat cttccacaca attaaacagc atgcattgaa ctagaaccca
     6661 gctttcttgt acaaagtggt gatatccaat taaccctcac taaaggtagt agaattgttg
     6721 ttaaagaatg ccctatagtg agtcgtatta ccacccaact tttctataca aagtggttga
     6781 tatccagcac agtggcggcc gctcgagtct agagggcccg cggttcgaag gtaagcctat
     6841 ccctaaccct ctcctcggtc tcgattctac gcgtaccggt tagtaatgag atccctcccc
     6901 cccccctaac gttactggcc gaagccgctt ggaataaggc cggtgtgcgt ttgtctatat
     6961 gttattttcc accatattgc cgtcttttgg caatgtgagg gcccggaaac ctggccctgt
     7021 cttcttgacg agcattccta ggggtctttc ccctctcgcc aaaggaatgc aaggtctgtt
     7081 gaatgtcgtg aaggaagcag ttcctctgga agcttcttga agacaaacaa cgtctgtagc
     7141 gaccctttgc aggcagcgga accccccacc tggcgacagg tgcctctgcg gccaaaagcc
     7201 acgtgtataa gatacacctg caaaggcggc acaaccccag tgccacgttg tgagttggat
     7261 agttgtggaa agagtcaaat ggctctcctc aagcgtattc aacaaggggc tgaaggatgc
     7321 ccagaaggta ccccattgta tgggatctga tctggggcct cggtgcacat gctttacatg
     7381 tgtttagtcg aggttaaaaa aacgtctagg ccccccgaac cacggggacg tggttttcct
     7441 ttgaaaaaca cgatgataat atggccacac atatgaccga gtacaagccc acggtgcgcc
     7501 tcgccacccg cgacgacgtc cccagggccg tacgcaccct cgccgccgcg ttcgccgact
     7561 accccgccac gcgccacacc gtcgatccgg accgccacat cgagcgggtc accgagctgc
     7621 aagaactctt cctcacgcgc gtcgggctcg acatcggcaa ggtgtgggtc gcggacgacg
     7681 gcgccgcggt ggcggtctgg accacgccgg agagcgtcga agcgggggcg gtgttcgccg
     7741 agatcggccc gcgcatggcc gagttgagcg gttcccggct ggccgcgcag caacagatgg
     7801 aaggcctcct ggcgccgcac cggcccaagg agcccgcgtg gttcctggcc accgtcggcg
     7861 tctcgcccga ccaccagggc aagggtctgg gcagcgccgt cgtgctcccc ggagtggagg
     7921 cggccgagcg cgccggggtg cccgccttcc tggagacctc cgcgccccgc aacctcccct
     7981 tctacgagcg gctcggcttc accgtcaccg ccgacgtcga ggtgcccgaa ggaccgcgca
     8041 cctggtgcat gacccgcaag cccggtgcct aaatcgatag atcctaatca acctctggat
     8101 tacaaaattt gtgaaagatt gactggtatt cttaactatg ttgctccttt tacgctatgt
     8161 ggatacgctg ctttaatgcc tttgtatcat gctattgctt cccgtatggc tttcattttc
     8221 tcctccttgt ataaatcctg gttgctgtct ctttatgagg agttgtggcc cgttgtcagg
     8281 caacgtggcg tggtgtgcac tgtgtttgct gacgcaaccc ccactggttg gggcattgcc
     8341 accacctgtc agctcctttc cgggactttc gctttccccc tccctattgc cacggcggaa
     8401 ctcatcgccg cctgccttgc ccgctgctgg acaggggctc ggctgttggg cactgacaat
     8461 tccgtggtgt tgtcggggaa atcatcgtcc tttccttggc tgctcgcctg tgttgccacc
     8521 tggattctgc gcgggacgtc cttctgctac gtcccttcgg ccctcaatcc agcggacctt
     8581 ccttcccgcg gcctgctgcc ggctctgcgg cctcttccgc gtcttcgcct tcgccctcag
     8641 acgagtcgga tctccctttg ggccgcctcc ccgcctgaga tcctttaaga ccaatgactt
     8701 acaaggcagc tgtagatctt agccactttt taaaagaaaa ggggggactg gaagggctaa
     8761 ttcactccca acgaagacaa gatctgcttt ttgcttgtac tgggtctctc tggttagacc
     8821 agatctgagc ctgggagctc tctggctaac tagggaaccc actgcttaag cctcaataaa
     8881 gcttgccttg agtgcttcaa gtagtgtgtg cccgtctgtt gtgtgactct ggtaactaga
     8941 gatccctcag acccttttag tcagtgtgga aaatctctag cagtagtagt tcatgtcatc
     9001 ttattattca gtatttataa cttgcaaaga aatgaatatc agagagtgag aggcccgggt
     9061 taattaagga aagggctaga tcattcttga agacgaaagg gcctcgtgat acgcctattt
     9121 ttataggtta atgtcatgat aataatggtt tcttagacgt caggtggcac ttttcgggga
     9181 aatgtgcgcg gaacccctat ttgtttattt ttctaaatac attcaaatat gtatccgctc
     9241 atgagacaat aaccctgata aatgcttcaa taatattgaa aaaggaagag tatgagtatt
     9301 caacatttcc gtgtcgccct tattcccttt tttgcggcat tttgccttcc tgtttttgct
     9361 cacccagaaa cgctggtgaa agtaaaagat gctgaagatc agttgggtgc acgagtgggt
     9421 tacatcgaac tggatctcaa cagcggtaag atccttgaga gttttcgccc cgaagaacgt
     9481 tttccaatga tgagcacttt taaagttctg ctatgtggcg cggtattatc ccgtgttgac
     9541 gccgggcaag agcaactcgg tcgccgcata cactattctc agaatgactt ggttgagtac
     9601 tcaccagtca cagaaaagca tcttacggat ggcatgacag taagagaatt atgcagtgct
     9661 gccataacca tgagtgataa cactgcggcc aacttacttc tgacaacgat cggaggaccg
     9721 aaggagctaa ccgctttttt gcacaacatg ggggatcatg taactcgcct tgatcgttgg
     9781 gaaccggagc tgaatgaagc cataccaaac gacgagcgtg acaccacgat gcctgtagca
     9841 atggcaacaa cgttgcgcaa actattaact ggcgaactac ttactctagc ttcccggcaa
     9901 caattaatag actggatgga ggcggataaa gttgcaggac cacttctgcg ctcggccctt
     9961 ccggctggct ggtttattgc tgataaatct ggagccggtg agcgtgggtc tcgcggtatc
    10021 attgcagcac tggggccaga tggtaagccc tcccgtatcg tagttatcta cacgacgggg
    10081 agtcaggcaa ctatggatga acgaaataga cagatcgctg agataggtgc ctcactgatt
    10141 aagcattggt aactgtcaga ccaagtttac tcatatatac tttagattga tttaaaactt
    10201 catttttaat ttaaaaggat ctaggtgaag atcctttttg ataatctcat gaccaaaatc
    10261 ccttaacgtg agttttcgtt ccactgagcg tcagaccccg tagaaaagat caaaggatct
    10321 tcttgagatc ctttttttct gcgcgtaatc tgctgcttgc aaacaaaaaa accaccgcta
    10381 ccagcggtgg tttgtttgcc ggatcaagag ctaccaactc tttttccgaa ggtaactggc
    10441 ttcagcagag cgcagatacc aaatactgtt cttctagtgt agccgtagtt aggccaccac
    10501 ttcaagaact ctgtagcacc gcctacatac ctcgctctgc taatcctgtt accagtggct
    10561 gctgccagtg gcgataagtc gtgtcttacc gggttggact caagacgata gttaccggat
    10621 aaggcgcagc ggtcgggctg aacggggggt tcgtgcacac agcccagctt ggagcgaacg
    10681 acctacaccg aactgagata cctacagcgt gagctatgag aaagcgccac gcttcccgaa
    10741 gggagaaagg cggacaggta tccggtaagc ggcagggtcg gaacaggaga gcgcacgagg
    10801 gagcttccag ggggaaacgc ctggtatctt tatagtcctg tcgggtttcg ccacctctga
    10861 cttgagcgtc gatttttgtg atgctcgtca ggggggcgga gcctatggaa aaacgccagc
    10921 aacgcggcct ttttacggtt cctggccttt tgctggcctt ttgctcacat gttctttcct
    10981 gcgttatccc ctgattctgt ggataaccgt attaccgcct ttgagtgagc tgataccgct
    11041 cgccgcagcc gaacgaccga gcgcagcgag tcagtgagcg aggaagcgga agagcgccca
    11101 atacgcaaac cgcctctccc cgcgcgttgg ccgattcatt aatgcagcaa gctcatggct
    11161 gactaatttt ttttatttat gcagaggccg aggccgcctc ggcctctgag ctattccaga
    11221 agtagtgagg aggctttttt ggaggcctag gcttttgcaa aaagctcccc gtggcacgac
    11281 aggtttcccg actggaaagc gggcagtgag cgcaacgcaa ttaatgtgag ttagctcact
    11341 cattaggcac cccaggcttt acactttatg cttccggctc gtatgttgtg tggaattgtg
    11401 agcggataac aatttcacac aggaaacagc tatgacatga ttacgaattt cacaaataaa
    11461 gcattttttt cactgcattc tagttgtggt ttgtccaaac tcatcaatgt atcttatcat
    11521 gtctggatca actggataac tcaagctaac caaaatcatc ccaaacttcc caccccatac
    11581 cctattacca ctgccaatta cctgtggttt catttactct aaacctgtga ttcctctgaa
    11641 ttattttcat tttaaagaaa ttgtatttgt taaatatgta ctacaaactt agtagt
//
