[The description below was written by a language model from this plasmid's Addgene catalogue record and the feature table of its GenBank file.]
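Description:
pHAGE-PIK3CA-R93P is an 11.7 kb HIV-1-based lentiviral expression plasmid built on the pHAGE backbone, carrying human PIK3CA (the p110-alpha catalytic subunit of PI3K) with the R93P substitution. It is maintained in E. coli through a high-copy ColE1/pUC-type origin and an ampicillin resistance gene (bla). The viral portion contains a full-length LTR at the upstream end (annotated in the feature table as a 3' LTR, though it occupies the 5' position), the Psi packaging signal, the Rev response element for Rev-dependent nuclear export of the genomic RNA, the cPPT/CTS element that aids nuclear import, and a U3-deleted downstream LTR that makes the integrated provirus self-inactivating.

The expression cassette is driven by the human EF-1-alpha promoter with its first intron. The PIK3CA open reading frame is not itself annotated, but it was introduced by Gateway recombination and corresponds to the roughly 3.2 kb interval between the attB1 and attB2 sites just downstream of the promoter. After the insert come short T3 and T7 promoter sequences, an attB4 site and a V5 epitope tag; the record does not say whether the V5 tag is in frame with and fused to the PIK3CA product. An EMCV IRES then allows translation of puromycin N-acetyltransferase from the same transcript, so transduced mammalian cells can be selected with puromycin, and a WPRE enhances transcript expression. The construct is intended for stable lentiviral expression of this PIK3CA variant and derives from a study on systematic functional annotation of somatic cancer mutations.
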