Addgene plasmid #116539: pHAGE-PIK3CA-R93P
Purpose: Lentiviral expression of PIK3CA R93P
Depositing lab: Gordon Mills & Kenneth Scott. Depositing organization: Baylor College of Medicine. Publication: Systematic Functional Annotation of Somatic Mutations in Cancer. Ng PK, Li J, Jeong KJ, Shao S, Chen H, Tsang YH, Sengupta S, Wang Z, Bhavana VH, Tran R, Soewito S, Minussi DC, Moreno D, Kong K, Dogruluk T, Lu H, Gao J, Tokheim C, Zhou DC, Johnson AM, Zeng J, Ip CKM, Ju Z, Wester M, Yu S, Li Y, Vellano CP, Schultz N, Karchin R, Ding L, Lu Y, Cheung LWT, Chen K, Shaw KR, Meric-Bernstam F, Scott KL, Yi S, Sahni N, Liang H, Mills GB. Cancer Cell. 2018 Mar 12;33(3):450-462.e10. doi: 10.1016/j.ccell.2018.01.021. PubMed 29533785.
Backbone
  Vector backbone: pHAGE
  Vector type: Lentiviral
Growth in bacteria
  Bacterial resistance: Ampicillin, 100 μg/mL
  Growth temperature: 37°C
  Growth strain: Stbl3
  Copy number: High Copy
Gene/Insert
  Gene/Insert name: PIK3CA
  Species: H. sapiens (human)
  Mutation: R93P
  Entrez Gene: PIK3CA (a.k.a. CCM4, CLAPO, CLOVE, CWS5, HMH, MCAP, MCM, MCMTC, PI3K, PI3K-alpha, p110-alpha)
  Cloning method: Gateway Cloning
Terms and licenses: Academic/Nonprofit Terms; Industry Terms: Not Available to Industry
How to cite: pHAGE-PIK3CA-R93P was a gift from Gordon Mills & Kenneth Scott (Addgene plasmid # 116539 ; http://n2t.net/addgene:116539 ; RRID:Addgene_116539)
