>Addgene plasmid #116539 | pHAGE-PIK3CA-R93P | depositor partial sequence | sequence record 219413 | insert
ATGCCTCCACGACCATCATCAGGTGAACTGTGGGGCATCCACTTGATGCCCCCAAGAATCCTAGTAGAAT
GTTTACTACCAAATGGAATGATAGTGACTTTAGAATGCCTCCGTGAGGCTACATTAATAACCATAAAGCA
TGAACTATTTAAAGAAGCAAGAAAATACCCCCTCCATCAACTTCTTCAAGATGAATCTTCTTACATTTTC
GTAAGTGTTACTCAAGAAGCAGAAAGGGAAGAATTTTTTGATGAAACAAGACGACTTTGTGACCTTCCGC
TTTTTCAACCCTTTTTAAAAGTAATTGAACCAGTAGGCAACCGTGAAGAAAAGATCCTCAATCGAGAAAT
TGGTTTTGCTATCGGCATGCCAGTGTGTGAATTTGATATGGTTAAAGATCCAGAAGTACAGGACTTCCGA
AGAAATATTCTGAACGTTTGTAAAGAAGCTGTGGATCTTAGGGACCTCAATTCACCTCATAGTAGAGCAA
TGTATGTCTATCCTCCAAATGTAGAATCTTCACCAGAATTGCCAAAGCACATATATAATAAATTAGATAA
AGGGCAAATAATAGTGGTGATCTGGGTAATAGTTTCTCCAAATAATGACAAGCAGAAGTATACTCTGAAA
ATCAACCATGACTGTGTACCAGAACAAGTAATTGCTGAAGCAATCAGGAAAAAAACTCGAAGTATGTTGC
TATCCTCTGAACAACTAAAACTCTGTGTTTTAGAATATCAGGGCAAGTATATTTTAAAAGTGTGTGGATG
TGATGAATACTTCCTAGAAAAATATCCTCTGAGTCAGTATAAGTATATAAGAAGCTGTATAATGCTTGGG
AGGATGCCCAATTTGATGTTGATGGCTAAAGAAAGCCTTTATTCTCAACTGCCAATGGACTGTTTTACAA
TGCCATCTTATTCCAGACGCATTTCCACAGCTACACCATATATGAATGGAGAAACATCTACAAAATCCCT
TTGGGTTATAAATAGTGCACTCAGAATAAAAATTCTTTGTGCAACCTACGTGAATGTAAATATTCGAGAC
ATTGATAAGATCTATGTTCGAACAGGTATCTACCATGGAGGAGAACCCTTATGTGACAATGTGAACACTC
AAAGAGTACCTTGTTCCAATCCCAGGTGGAATGAATGGCTGAATTATGATATATACATTCCTGATCTTCC
TCGTGCTGCTCGACTTTGCCTTTCCATTTGCTCTGTTAAAGGCCGAAAGGGTGCTAAAGAGGAACACTGT
CCATTGGCATGGGGAAATATAAACTTGTTTGATTACACAGACACTCTAGTATCTGGAAAAATGGCTTTGA
ATCTTTGGCCAGTACCTCATGGATTAGAAGATTTGCTGAACCCTATTGGTGTTACTGGATCAAATCCAAA
TAAAGAAACTCCATGCTTAGAGTTGGAGTTTGACTGGTTCAGCAGTGTGGTAAAGTTCCCAGATATGTCA
GTGATTGAAGAGCATGCCAATTGGTCTGTATCCCGAGAAGCAGGATTTAGCTATTCCCACGCAGGACTGA
GTAACAGACTAGCTAGAGACAATGAATTAAGGGAAAATGACAAAGAACAGCTCAAAGCAATTTCTACACG
AGATCCTCTCTCTGAAATCACTGAGCAGGAGAAAGATTTTCTATGGAGTCACAGACACTATTGTGTAACT
ATCCCCGAAATTCTACCCAAATTGCTTCTGTCTGTTAAATGGAATTCTAGAGATGAAGTAGCCCAGATGT
ATTGCTTGGTAAAAGATTGGCCTCCAATCAAACCTGAACAGGCTATGGAACTTCTGGACTGTAATTACCC
AGATCCTATGGTTCGAGGTTTTGCTGTTCGGTGCTTGGAAAAATATTTAACAGATGACAAACTTTCTCAG
TATTTAATTCAGCTAGTACAGGTCCTAAAATATGAACAATATTTGGATAACTTGCTTGTGAGATTTTTAC
TGAAGAAAGCATTGACTAATCAAAGGATTGGGCACTTTTTCTTTTGGCATTTAAAATCTGAGATGCACAA
TAAAACAGTTAGCCAGAGGTTTGGCCTGCTTTTGGAGTCCTATTGTCGTGCATGTGGGATGTATTTGAAG
CACCTGAATAGGCAAGTCGAGGCAATGGAAAAGCTCATTAACTTAACTGACATTCTCAAACAGGAGAAGA
AGGATGAAACACAAAAGGTACAGATGAAGTTTTTAGTTGAGCAAATGAGGCGACCAGATTTCATGGATGC
TCTACAGGGCTTTCTGTCTCCTCTAAACCCTGCTCATCAACTAGGAAACCTCAGGCTTGAAGAGTGTCGA
ATTATGTCCTCTGCAAAAAGGCCACTGTGGTTGAATTGGGAGAACCCAGACATCATGTCAGAGTTACTGT
TTCAGAACAATGAGATCATCTTTAAAAATGGGGATGATTTACGGCAAGATATGCTAACACTTCAAATTAT
TCGTATTATGGAAAATATCTGGCAAAATCAAGGTCTTGATCTTCGAATGTTACCTTATGGTTGTCTGTCA
ATCGGTGACTGTGTGGGACTTATTGAGGTGGTGCGAAATTCTCACACTATTATGCAAATTCAGTGCAAAG
GCGGCTTGAAAGGTGCACTGCAGTTCAACAGCCACACACTACATCAGTGGCTCAAAGACAAGAACAAAGG
AGAAATATATGATGCAGCCATTGACCTGTTTACACGTTCATGTGCTGGATACTGTGTAGCTACCTTCATT
TTGGGAATTGGAGATCGTCACAATAGTAACATCATGGTGAAAGACGATGGACAACTGTTTCATATAGATT
TTGGACACTTTTTGGATCACAAGAAGAAAAAATTTGGTTATAAACGAGAACGTGTGCCATTTGTTTTGAC
ACAGGATTTCTTAATAGTGATTAGTAAAGGAGCCCAAGAATGCACAAAGACAAGAGAATTTGAGAGGTTT
CAGGAGATGTGTTACAAGGCTTATCTAGCTATTCGACAGCATGCCAATCTCTTCATAAATCTTTTCTCAA
TGATGCTTGGCTCTGGAATGCCAGAACTACAATCTTTTGATGACATTGCATACATTCGAAAGACCCTAGC
CTTAGATAAAACTGAGCAAGAGGCTTTGGAGTATTTCATGAAACAAATGAATGATGCACATCATGGTGGC
TGGACAACAAAAATGGATTGGATCTTCCACACAATTAAACAGCATGCATTGAACTGA
